Addgene plasmid #194006: VPS13D1-1576-(Y768A)
Purpose: Y to A mutation in VPS13D gene
Depositing lab: Pietro De Camilli. Depositing organization: Yale University. Publication: VPS13D bridges the ER to mitochondria and peroxisomes via Miro. Guillen-Samander A, Leonzino M, Hanna MG, Tang N, Shen H, De Camilli P. J Cell Biol. 2021 May 3;220(5). pii: 212021. doi: 10.1083/jcb.202010004. PubMed 33891013.
Backbone
  Vector backbone: pcDNA3.4
  Backbone manufacturer: Genscript
  Backbone size w/o insert (bp): 6000
  Total vector size (bp): 20000
  Vector type: Mammalian Expression
Growth in bacteria
  Bacterial resistance: Kanamycin, 50 μg/mL
  Growth temperature: 30°C
  Growth strain: DH5alpha
  Copy number: Unknown
Gene/Insert
  Gene/Insert name: Codon optimized VPS13D
  Species: H. sapiens (human)
  Entrez Gene: VPS13D (a.k.a. BLTP5D, SCAR4)
  Tag / fusion protein: none
Resource information
  A portion of this plasmid was derived from a plasmid made by: This was synthesized by Genscript.
Terms and licenses: Academic/Nonprofit Terms; Industry Terms: Not Available to Industry
How to cite: VPS13D1-1576-(Y768A) was a gift from Pietro De Camilli (Addgene plasmid # 194006 ; http://n2t.net/addgene:194006 ; RRID:Addgene_194006)
