[The description below was written by a language model from this plasmid's Addgene catalogue record and pLannotate feature annotations shown in this document.]
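Description:
VPS13D1-1576-(Y768A) is a mammalian expression plasmid carrying an N-terminal portion of human VPS13D, taken from a codon-optimized synthetic gene, with a tyrosine-to-alanine substitution at position 768. The name indicates residues 1–1576. This agrees with the sequenced record, in which a VPS13D fragment of about 4.7 kb sits directly downstream of the CMV immediate-early enhancer and promoter.

The catalogue entry and the sequence disagree on several points. The entry lists a pcDNA3.4 backbone, a total size of about 20 kb and no tag. The full sequence is only about 9.4 kb, and an EGFP coding sequence follows the VPS13D fragment on the same strand. That layout suggests a C-terminal EGFP fusion, although the reading frame cannot be confirmed from the feature table alone. The catalogue values may have been carried over from a full-length parent construct. The backbone features look more like an EGFP-N-type vector. An SV40 poly(A) signal terminates the expression cassette and an f1 origin is present. A NeoR/KanR gene is placed behind both a bacterial promoter and the SV40 early promoter and ends in an HSV TK poly(A) signal.

That dual-promoter arrangement gives kanamycin selection in E. coli, matching the recorded resistance, and would allow G418 selection in mammalian cells. A high-copy ColE1/pUC origin supports bacterial propagation. The short large T antigen, ble and bGH poly(A) matches are probably minor annotation fragments rather than functional units.

The stated purpose is simply to introduce the Y-to-A mutation. The associated publication concerns VPS13D bridging the ER to mitochondria and peroxisomes, so the plasmid is presumably used to test how this residue affects the fragment's localization or interactions in transfected cells. The record does not describe the mutation's specific effect.
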