Features (pLannotate 1.2.2; 14 found; start..end, strand, type, name):
     90..393     +  enhancer       CMV enhancer: human cytomegalovirus immediate early enhancer
    394..597     +  promoter       CMV promoter: human cytomegalovirus (CMV) immediate early promoter
    626..5353    +  CDS            VPS13D (fragment): VP13D_HUMAN - Also known as KIAA0453 From Homo sapiens (Human).
   5384..6103    +  CDS            EGFP: the original enhanced GFP (Yang et al., 1996) mammalian codon-optimized
   6120..6203    +  CDS            large T antigen (fragment): large T antigen from SV40 (simian virus 40)
   6226..6347    +  polyA_signal   SV40 poly(A) signal: SV40 polyadenylation signal
   6381..6809    -  rep_origin     f1 ori (sequence partly withheld): f1 bacteriophage origin of replication; arrow indicates direction of (+) strand synthesis
   6836..6940    +  promoter       AmpR promoter: bla
   6983..7299    +  promoter       SV40 promoter: SV40 enhancer and early promoter
   7334..8128    +  CDS            NeoR/KanR: aminoglycoside phosphotransferase from Tn5; aph(3')-II (or nptII); confers resistance to neomycin, kanamycin, and G418 (Geneticin®)
   8149..8301    +  CDS            ble (fragment): BLE_KLEPN - Experimental evidence at protein level: Swiss-Prot protein existence level 1. Binding protein with a strong affinity to the bleomycin family of antibiotics. Binds to CL990; an antimitotic-antibiotic compound. From Klebsiella pneumoniae.
   8360..8407    +  polyA_signal   HSV TK poly(A) signal: herpes simplex virus thymidine kinase polyadenylation signal (Cole and Stacy, 1985)
   8498..8514    -  polyA_signal   bGH poly(A) signal (fragment): bovine growth hormone polyadenylation signal
   8736..9324    +  rep_origin     ori: high-copy-number ColE1/pMB1/pBR322/pUC origin of replication
>Addgene plasmid #194006 | VPS13D1-1576-(Y768A) | addgene full sequence | sequence record 388305 | Addgene NGS Result
CTGTGGATAACCGTATTACCGCCATGCATTAGTTATTAATAGTAATCAATTACGGGGTCATTAGTTCATA
GCCCATATATGGAGTTCCGCGTTACATAACTTACGGTAAATGGCCCGCCTGGCTGACCGCCCAACGACCC
CCGCCCATTGACGTCAATAATGACGTATGTTCCCATAGTAACGCCAATAGGGACTTTCCATTGACGTCAA
TGGGTGGAGTATTTACGGTAAACTGCCCACTTGGCAGTACATCAAGTGTATCATATGCCAAGTACGCCCC
CTATTGACGTCAATGACGGTAAATGGCCCGCCTGGCATTATGCCCAGTACATGACCTTATGGGACTTTCC
TACTTGGCAGTACATCTACGTATTAGTCATCGCTATTACCATGGTGATGCGGTTTTGGCAGTACATCAAT
GGGCGTGGATAGCGGTTTGACTCACGGGGATTTCCAAGTCTCCACCCCATTGACGTCAATGGGAGTTTGT
TTTGGCACCAAAATCAACGGGACTTTCCAAAATGTCGTAACAACTCCGCCCCATTGACGCAAATGGGCGG
TAGGCGTGTACGGTGGGAGGTCTATATAAGCAGAGCTGGTTTAGTGAACCGTCAGATCCGCCACCATGCT
GGAGGGCCTGGTCGCTTGGGTCCTGAACACCTACCTGGGGAAGTATGTGAACAACCTGAACACCGATCAG
CTGTCCGTCGCTCTGCTGAAGGGCGCCGTGGAGCTGGAGAACCTGCCACTGAAGAAGGATGCCCTGAAGG
AGCTGGAGCTGCCCTTCGAGGTGAAGGCCGGCTTTATCGGCAAGGTGACCCTGCAGATCCCTTTTTACAG
GCCACACGTGGACCCCTGGGTCATCAGCATCAGCTCCCTGCACCTGATCGGCGCCCCTGAGAAGATCCAG
GACTTCAATGATGAGAAGGAGAAGCTGCTGGAGAGAGAGAGGAAGAAGGCCCTGCTGCAGGCCCTGGAGG
AGAAGTGGAAGAACGACCGCCAGCAGAAGGGCGAGTCCTACTGGTATTCTGTGACCGCCAGCGTGGTGAC
AAGAATCGTGGAGAATATCGAGCTGAAGATCCAGGACGTGCACCTGAGGTTCGAGGATGGCGTGACCAAC
CCTTCTCACCCATTCGCCTTTGGCATCTGCATCAAGAATGTGAGCATGCAGAATGCCGTGAACGAGCCCG
TGCAGAAGCTGATGCGGAAGAAGCAGCTGGATGTGGCCGAGTTTTCCATCTACTGGGACGTGGATTGTAC
ACTGCTGGGCGACCTGCCTCAGATGGAGCTGCAGGAGGCAATGGCACGCAGCATGGAGAGCCGGTCCCAC
CACTATGTGCTGGAGCCAGTGTTCGCCAGCGCCCTGCTGAAGCGCAACTGCTCCAAGAAGCCTCTGCGCT
CTCGGCACAGCCCACGGATCGACTGTGATATCCAGCTGGAGACAATCCCCCTGAAGCTGTCCCAGCTGCA
GTACAGACAGATCATGGAGTTTCTGAAGGAGCTGGAGCGCAAGGAGCGGCAGGTGAAGTTCCGGAGATGG
AAGCCTAAGGTGGCCATCAGCAAGAACTGCCGCGAGTGGTGGTATTTCGCCCTGAACGCCAATCTGTATG
AGATCCGGGAGCAGAGAAAGAGGTGTACCTGGGACTTTATGCTGCACAGGGCAAGGGACGCCGTGTCTTA
CACCGATAAGTATTTCAATAAGCTGAAGGGCGGCCTGCTGAGCACAGACGATAAGGAGGAGATGTGCCGG
ATCGAGGAGGAGCAGTCCTTTGAGGAGCTGAAGATCCTGCGCGAGCTGGTGCACGATCGGTTCCACAAGC
AGGAGGAGCTGGCCGAGTCTCTGAGAGAGCCCCAGTTTGACAGCCCTGGCGCCTGTCCAGGAGCACCAGA
GCCTGGAGGAGGCTCCGGAATGCTGCAGTACCTGCAGTCTTGGTTCCCTGGATGGGGAGGATGGTATGGA
CAGCAGACCCCAGAGGGAAACGTGGTGGAGGGCCTGTCCGCCGAGCAGCAGGAGCAGTGGATTCCCGAGG
AGATCCTGGGCACCGAGGAGTTCTTTGACCCAACAGCCGATGCCAGCTGCATGAACACATACACCAAGCG
CGACCACGTGTTCGCCAAGCTGAATCTGCAGCTGCAGCGGGGCACAGTGACCCTGCTGCACAAGGAGCAG
GGAACCCCACAGATGAACGAGAGCGCCTTCATGCAGCTGGAGTTTTCCGATGTGAAGCTGCTGGCCGAGT
CTCTGCCTAGGCGCAATTCTAGCCTGCTGAGCGTGCGCCTGGGAGGCCTGTTTCTGCGGGACCTGGCAAC
AGAGGGCACCATGTTCCCCCTGCTGGTGTTTCCAAACCCCCAGAAGGAAGTGGGCAGAGTGTCTCAGAGC
TTCGGCCTGCAGACCACATCCGCCGACAGGTCTGATCACTACCCAGCAGCCGACCCCGATGGCCCCGTGT
TCGAGATGCTGTATGAGAGAAATCCCGCCCACAGCCACTTCGAGCGGAGACTGAACGTGTCCACCAGGCC
CCTGAATATCATCTACAACCCTCAGGCCATCAAGAAGGTGGCCGACTTCTTTTACAAGGGCAAGGTGCAC
ACATCTGGCTTCGGCTATCAGAGCGAGCTGGAGCTGAGAGTGGCAGAGGCAGCAAGGCGCCAGTATAACA
AGCTGAAGATGCAGACCAAGGCCGAGATCAGACAGACACTGGACAGGCTGCTGGTGGGCGACTTCATCGA
GGAGTCTAAGCGGTGGACCGTGCGGCTGGATATCAGCGCCCCACAGGTCATCTTCCCCGACGATTTCAAG
TTTAAGAATCCTGTGCTGGTGGTGGTGGACCTGGGCAGAATGCTGCTGACAAATACCCAGGATAACAGCC
GGAGAAAGTCCAGGGACGGCTCCGCCTCTGAGGAGACACAGTTCTCCGACGATGAGGCCAAGACACCACT
GGCCACCCCCCCTAATACACCACCCCCTGAGTCCTCTAGCTCCAACGGCGAGAAGACCCCACCCTTCTCC
GGCGTGGAGTTTTCTGAGGAGCAGCTGCAGGCCCACCTGATGAGCACAAAGATGTACGAGCGGTACAGCC
TGTCCTTTATGGATCTGCAGATCATGGTGGGCCGGGTGAAGGACAACTGGAAGCACGTGCAGGACATCGA
TGTGGGCCCCACCCACGTGGTGGAGAAGTTCAATGTGCACCTGCAGCTGGAGAGGCGCCTGATCTACACA
TCCGACCCAAAGTATCCAGGAGCCGTGCTGTCTGGAAACCTGCCTGATCTGAAGATCCACATCAATGAGG
ACAAGATCAGCGCCCTGAAGAACTGCTTTGCCCTGCTGACCACACCAGAGATGAAGACATCCGATACCCA
GATCAAGGAGAAGATCTTCCCACAGGAGGAGCAGAGGGGCTCTCTGCAGGACAGCGTGATGAACCTGACC
CAGTCTATCGTGCTGCTGGAGCAGCACACAAGAGAGGTGCTGGTGGAGAGCCAGCTGCTGCTGGCCGAGT
TCAAGGTCAATTGTATGCAGCTGGGCGTGGAGTCCAACGGCAGATACATCTCTGTGCTGAAGGTGTTCGG
CACCAACGCCCACTTTGTGAAGAGGCCATATGATGCCGAGGTGAGCCTGACAGTGCACGGCCTGCTGCTG
GTGGACACAATGCAGACCTACGGCGCCGACTTTGATCTGCTGATGGCCAGCCACAAGAATCTGTCCTTCG
ATATCCCCACCGGCTCCCTGAGAGACTCTAGGGCACAGTCCCCCGTGTCTGGACCTAATGTGGCACACCT
GACCGACGGAGCCACACTGAACGATAGGTCTGCCACCTCTGTGAGCCTGGACAAGATCCTGACAAAGGAG
CAGGAGAGCCTGATCAAGCTGGAGTATCAGTTCGTGTCTAGCGAGTGCCCCTCTATGAACCTGGATAGCA
CCCTGCAGGTCATCAGCCTGCAGGTGAACAATCTGGACATCATCCTGAATCCTGAGACAATCGTGGAGCT
GATCGGCTTCCTGCAGAAGTCTTTTCCAAAGGAGAAGGACGATCTGAGCCCTCAGCCACTGATGACCGAT
TTCGAGCGGAGCTTCCGGGAGCAGGGCACCTACCAGTCTACATATGAGCAGAATACCGAGGTGGCCGTGG
AGATCCACAGACTGAACCTGCTGCTGCTGAGGACAGTGGGCATGGCCAATCGCGAGAAGTACGGAAGGAA
GATCGCAACCGCAAGCATCGGCGGCACAAAAGTGAATGTGAGCATGGGCTCCACCTTTGACATGAACGGC
TCCCTGGGCTGCCTGCAGCTGATGGACCTGACACAGGATAATGTGAAGAACCAGTATGTGGTGAGCATCG
GCAATTCCGTGGGCTACGAGAACATCATCTCTGATATCGGCTATTTCGAGAGCGTGTTTGTGCGCATGGA
GGACGCCGCCCTGACCGAGGCCCTGTCCTTCACATTTGTGGAGCGGTCTAAGCAGGAGTGTTTCCTGAAT
CTGAAGATGGCCAGCCTGCACTACAACCACTCCGCCAAGTTTCTGAAGGAGCTGACCCTGTCTATGGACG
AGCTGGAGGAGAACTTCAGGGGCATGCTGAAGAGCGCCGCCACAAAGGTGACCACAGTGCTGGCCACAAA
GACCGCCGAGTACTCTGAGATGGTGAGCCTGTTCGAGACACCTAGAAAGACAAGGGAGCCCTTCATCCTG
GAGGAGAATGAGATCTATGGCTTCGACCTGGCCTCCTCTCACCTGGATACCGTGAAGCTGATCCTGAACA
TCAATATCGAGTCCCCCGTGGTGTCTATCCCTAGGAAGCCAGGCTCCCCCGAGCTGCTGGTGGGACACCT
GGGACAGATCTTCATCCAGAACTTTGTGGCCGGCGACGATGAGTCCCGCTCTGATCGGCTGCAGGTGGAG
ATCAAGGACATCAAGCTGTACAGCCTGAATTGCACCCAGCTGGCAGGAAGAGAGGCAGTGGGCTCTGAGG
GCAGCAGGATGTTTTGTCCTCCAAGCGGCTCCGGCTCTGCCAACTCCCAGGAGGAGGCACACTTCACACG
CCACGACTTCTTTGAGTCTCTGCACCGGGGCCAGGCCTTTCACATCCTGAACAATACCACAATCCAGTTC
AAGCTGGAGAAGATCCCAATCGAGCGGGAGAGCGAGCTGACCTTTAGCCTGTCCCCCGACGATCTGGGCA
CAAGCTCCATCATGAAGATCGAGGGCAAGTTCGTGAATCCAGTGCAGGTGGTGCTGGCCAAGCACGTGTA
CGAGCAGGTGCTGCAGACCCTGGACAACCTGGTGTACAGCGAGGATCTGAATAAGTATCCAGCATCCGCC
ACATCTAGCCCATGCCCTGATTCCCCACTGCCAGGCTCTGGCTCCTCTCCACCGGTCGCCACCATGGTGA
GCAAGGGCGAGGAGCTGTTCACCGGGGTGGTGCCCATCCTGGTCGAGCTGGACGGCGACGTAAACGGCCA
CAAGTTCAGCGTGTCCGGCGAGGGCGAGGGCGATGCCACCTACGGCAAGCTGACCCTGAAGTTCATCTGC
ACCACCGGCAAGCTGCCCGTGCCCTGGCCCACCCTCGTGACCACCCTGACCTACGGCGTGCAGTGCTTCA
GCCGCTACCCCGACCACATGAAGCAGCACGACTTCTTCAAGTCCGCCATGCCCGAAGGCTACGTCCAGGA
GCGCACCATCTTCTTCAAGGACGACGGCAACTACAAGACCCGCGCCGAGGTGAAGTTCGAGGGCGACACC
CTGGTGAACCGCATCGAGCTGAAGGGCATCGACTTCAAGGAGGACGGCAACATCCTGGGGCACAAGCTGG
AGTACAACTACAACAGCCACAACGTCTATATCATGGCCGACAAGCAGAAGAACGGCATCAAGGTGAACTT
CAAGATCCGCCACAACATCGAGGACGGCAGCGTGCAGCTCGCCGACCACTACCAGCAGAACACCCCCATC
GGCGACGGCCCCGTGCTGCTGCCCGACAACCACTACCTGAGCACCCAGTCCGCCCTGAGCAAAGACCCCA
ACGAGAAGCGCGATCACATGGTCCTGCTGGAGTTCGTGACCGCCGCCGGGATCACTCTCGGCATGGACGA
GCTGTACAAGTAAAGCGGCCGCGACTCTAGATCATAATCAGCCATACCACATTTGTAGAGGTTTTACTTG
CTTTAAAAAACCTCCCACACCTCCCCCTGAACCTGAAACATAAAATGAATGCAATTGTTGTTGTTAACTT
GTTTATTGCAGCTTATAATGGTTACAAATAAAGCAATAGCATCACAAATTTCACAAATAAAGCATTTTTT
TCACTGCATTCTAGTTGTGGTTTGTCCAAACTCATCAATGTATCTTAAGGCGTAAATTGTAAGCGTTAAT
ATTTTGTTAAAATTCGCGTTAAATTTTTGTTAAATCAGCTCATTTTTTAACCAATAGGCCGAAATCGGCA
AAATCCCTTATAAATCAAAAGAATAGACCGAGATAGGGT
[37 nt withheld, positions 6480-6516]
AAAGAACGTGGACTCCAACGTCAAAGG
[49 nt withheld, positions 6544-6592]
T
[91 nt withheld, positions 6594-6684]
G
[124 nt withheld, positions 6686-6809]
CAGGTGGCACTTTTCGGGGAAATGTGCGCGGAACCCCTATTTGTTTATTTTTCTAAATACATTCAAATAT
GTATCCGCTCATGAGACAATAACCCTGATAAATGCTTCAATAATATTGAAAAAGGAAGAGTCCTGAGGCG
GAAAGAACCAGCTGTGGAATGTGTGTCGGTTAGGGTGTGGAAAGTCCCCAGGCTCCCCAGCAGGCAGAAG
TATGCAAAGCATGCATCTCAATTAGTCAGCAACCAGGTGTGGAAAGTCCCCAGGCTCCCCAGCAGGCAGA
AGTATGCAAAGCATGCATCTCAATTAGTCAGCAACCATAGTCCCGCCCCTAACTCCGCCCATCCCGCCCC
TAACTCCGCCCAGTTCCGCCCATTCTCCGCCCCATGGCTGACTAATTTTTTTTATTTATGCAGAGGCCGA
GGCCGCCTCGGCCTCTGAGCTATTCCAGAAGTAGTGAGGAGGCTTTTTTGGAGGCCTAGGCTTTTGCAAA
GATCGATCAAGAGACAGGATGAGGATCGTTTCGCATGATTGAACAAGATGGATTGCACGCAGGTTCTCCG
GCCGCTTGGGTGGAGAGGCTATTCGGCTATGACTGGGCACAACAGACAATCGGCTGCTCTGATGCCGCCG
TGTTCCGGCTGTCAGCGCAGGGGCGCCCGGTTCTTTTTGTCAAGACCGACCTGTCCGGTGCCCTGAATGA
ACTGCAAGACGAGGCAGCGCGGCTATCGTGGCTGGCCACGACGGGCGTTCCTTGCGCAGCTGTGCTCGAC
GTTGTCACTGAAGCGGGAAGGGACTGGCTGCTATTGGGCGAAGTGCCGGGGCAGGATCTCCTGTCATCTC
ACCTTGCTCCTGCCGAGAAAGTATCCATCATGGCTGATGCAATGCGGCGGCTGCATACGCTTGATCCGGC
TACCTGCCCATTCGACCACCAAGCGAAACATCGCATCGAGCGAGCACGTACTCGGATGGAAGCCGGTCTT
GTCGATCAGGATGATCTGGACGAAGAGCATCAGGGGCTCGCGCCAGCCGAACTGTTCGCCAGGCTCAAGG
CGAGCATGCCCGACGGCGAGGATCTCGTCGTGACCCATGGCGATGCCTGCTTGCCGAATATCATGGTGGA
AAATGGCCGCTTTTCTGGATTCATCGACTGTGGCCGGCTGGGTGTGGCGGACCGCTATCAGGACATAGCG
TTGGCTACCCGTGATATTGCTGAAGAGCTTGGCGGCGAATGGGCTGACCGCTTCCTCGTGCTTTACGGTA
TCGCCGCTCCCGATTCGCAGCGCATCGCCTTCTATCGCCTTCTTGACGAGTTCTTCTGAGCGGGACTCTG
GGGTTCGAAATGACCGACCAAGCGACGCCCAACCTGCCATCACGAGATTTCGATTCCACCGCCGCCTTCT
ATGAAAGGTTGGGCTTCGGAATCGTTTTCCGGGACGCCGGCTGGATGATCCTCCAGCGCGGGGATCTCAT
GCTGGAGTTCTTCGCCCACCCTAGGGGGAGGCTAACTGAAACACGGAAGGAGACAATACCGGAAGGAACC
CGCGCTATGACGGCAATAAAAAGACAGAATAAAACGCACGGTGTTGGGTCGTTTGTTCATAAACGCGGGG
TTCGGTCCCAGGGCTGGCACTCTGTCGATACCCCACCGAGACCCCATTGGGGCCAATACGCCCGCGTTTC
TTCCTTTTCCCCACCCCACCCCCCAAGTTCGGGTGAAGGCCCAGGGCTCGCAGCCAACGTCGGGGCGGCA
GGCCCTGCCATAGCCTCAGGTTACTCATATATACTTTAGATTGATTTAAAACTTCATTTTTAATTTAAAA
GGATCTAGGTGAAGATCCTTTTTGATAATCTCATGACCAAAATCCCTTAACGTGAGTTTTCGTTCCACTG
AGCGTCAGACCCCGTAGAAAAGATCAAAGGATCTTCTTGAGATCCTTTTTTTCTGCGCGTAATCTGCTGC
TTGCAAACAAAAAAACCACCGCTACCAGCGGTGGTTTGTTTGCCGGATCAAGAGCTACCAACTCTTTTTC
CGAAGGTAACTGGCTTCAGCAGAGCGCAGATACCAAATACTGTTCTTCTAGTGTAGCCGTAGTTAGGCCA
CCACTTCAAGAACTCTGTAGCACCGCCTACATACCTCGCTCTGCTAATCCTGTTACCAGTGGCTGCTGCC
AGTGGCGATAAGTCGTGTCTTACCGGGTTGGACTCAAGACGATAGTTACCGGATAAGGCGCAGCGGTCGG
GCTGAACGGGGGGTTCGTGCACACAGCCCAGCTTGGAGCGAACGACCTACACCGAACTGAGATACCTACA
GCGTGAGCTATGAGAAAGCGCCACGCTTCCCGAAGGGAGAAAGGCGGACAGGTATCCGGTAAGCGGCAGG
GTCGGAACAGGAGAGCGCACGAGGGAGCTTCCAGGGGGAAACGCCTGGTATCTTTATAGTCCTGTCGGGT
TTCGCCACCTCTGACTTGAGCGTCGATTTTTGTGATGCTCGTCAGGGGGGCGGAGCCTATGGAAAAACGC
CAGCAACGCGGCCTTTTTACGGTTCCTGGCCTTTTGCTGGCCTTTTGCTCACATGTTCTTTCCTGCGTTA
TCCCCTGATT
